>Addgene plasmid #26962 | Sgf73(1-106)/PET32a | addgene partial sequence | sequence record 33436 | 26962 with T7-term
CTTCCTTCGGGCTTGTTAGCAGCCGGAATCTCAGTGGTGGTGGTGGTGGTGCTCGAGTGCGGCCGCTTAG
CTACTTTTTCCAGATGCTCCCGCACAATGGTTTTCTAAGTGGTCTACAATTGCTGTCAAAGCTAAGGGTT
TCCCACATTTTTCGCACACTCTATACTGAATCGGTTTATCCAAAGGATCTTCAATGAGTTGTGCATTCGG
ATTGAAGTATTTTTTTAGACTTTCGCGATTCATGTGATCATACTGCAAAGGAGTGTCCTTCGCGGACGAC
ATTAAACTTTTCCATGAATCGTTGGAAGGACCACTTCCCTGAGATAAAGAATATTCCTCAATAACTTTGG
GCTTAATTCCTTTAATCTCTGCATCGCCTGACCTCATTCCCTGAAAATACAGGTTTTCAGCCATGGCCTT
GTCGTCGTCGTCGGTACCCAGATCTGGGCTGTCCATGTGCTGGCGTTCGAATTTAGCAGCAGCGGTTTCT
TTCATACCAGAACCGCGTGGCACCAGACCAGAAGAATGATGATGATGATGGTGCATATGGCCAGAACCAG
AACCGGCCAGGTTAGCGTCGAGGAACTCTTTCAACTGACCTTTAGACAGTGCACCCACTTTGGTTGCCGC
CACTTCACCGTTTTTGAACAGCAGCAGAGTCGGGATACCACGGATGCCATATTTCGGCGCAGTGCCAGGG
TTTTGATCGATGTTCAGTTTTGCAACGGTCAGTTTGCCCTGATATTCGTCAGCGATTTCATCCAGAATCG
GGGCGATCATTTTGCACGGACCGCACCACTCTGCCCAGAAATCGACGAGGATCGCCCCGTCCGCTTTGAG
TACATCCGTGTCAAAACTGTCGTCAGTCAGGTGAATAATTTTATCGCTCATATGTATATCTCCTTCTTAA
AGTTAAACAAAATATCA
