[The description below was written by a language model from this plasmid's Addgene catalogue record.]
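Description:
Sgf73(1-106)/PET32a is a bacterial expression plasmid built on the pET32a backbone (about 5.9 kb without insert) for producing an N-terminal fragment of the budding yeast protein Sgf73 in E. coli. It is selected with ampicillin and is recorded as low copy. No feature table accompanies the record, so the origin and promoter are not explicitly listed. However, pET32a is a standard T7-driven vector, and the use of a T7 primer for 5′ sequencing fits that arrangement, in which expression depends on a host strain that supplies T7 RNA polymerase.

The insert is a 321 bp segment of S. cerevisiae SGF73 (YGL066W, the yeast counterpart of SCA7) encoding residues 1–106, cloned between NcoI and NotI sites that both remain intact. This places it in frame downstream of the backbone-encoded thioredoxin (Trx) and His6 tags. Trx is commonly used to improve the solubility of recombinant proteins, and the His6 tag allows purification by metal-affinity chromatography. The construct also carries a TEV protease recognition site so that the N-terminal His+Trx tag can be cleaved off after purification, leaving the Sgf73 fragment.

The plasmid comes from a structural study of the assembly and function of the SAGA deubiquitinating module, of which Sgf73 is a subunit. Its evident purpose is to produce recombinant Sgf73(1-106) for structural and biochemical work on that complex, although the record does not describe specific downstream experiments.
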