Addgene plasmid #26962: Sgf73(1-106)/PET32a
Depositing lab: Cynthia Wolberger. Depositing organization: Johns Hopkins University and School of Medicine. Publication: Structural insights into the assembly and function of the SAGA deubiquitinating module. Samara NL, Datta AB, Berndsen CE, Zhang X, Yao T, Cohen RE, Wolberger C. Science. 2010 May 21. 328(5981):1025-9. 10.1126/science.1190049 PubMed 20395473.
Backbone
  Vector backbone: PET32a
  Backbone size w/o insert (bp): 5900
  Vector type: Bacterial Expression
Growth in bacteria
  Bacterial resistance: Ampicillin, 100 μg/mL
  Growth temperature: 37°C
  Growth strain: DH5alpha
  Copy number: Low Copy
Gene/Insert
  Gene/Insert name: Sgf73(1-106)
  Species: S. cerevisiae (budding yeast)
  Insert size (bp): 321
  Mutation: with TEV site to cleave the N-terminal his+Trx tag
  GenBank ID: NM_001180931
  Entrez Gene: SGF73 (a.k.a. YGL066W, SCA7)
  Tag / fusion protein: His6 (N terminal on backbone); Trx (N terminal on backbone)
  Cloning method: Restriction Enzyme; 5′ cloning site NcoI (not destroyed); 3′ cloning site NotI (not destroyed)
  Sequencing primers: 5′ T7
Terms and licenses: Academic/Nonprofit Terms; Industry Terms: Not Available to Industry
How to cite: Sgf73(1-106)/PET32a was a gift from Cynthia Wolberger (Addgene plasmid # 26962 ; http://n2t.net/addgene:26962 ; RRID:Addgene_26962)
